>Addgene plasmid #108008 | BMR1_02g04275-bio-His | addgene full sequence | sequence record 211254 | Addgene NGS Result
CATGTTGACATTGATTATTGACTAGTTATTAATAGTAATCAATTACGGGGTCATTAGTTCATAGCCCATA
TATGGAGTTCCGCGTTACATAACTTACGGTAAATGGCCCGCCTGGCTGACCGCCCAACGACCCCCGCCCA
TTGACGTCAATAATGACGTATGTTCCCATAGTAACGCCAATAGGGACTTTCCATTGACGTCAATGGGTGG
AGTATTTACGGTAAACTGCCCACTTGGCAGTACATCAAGTGTATCATATGCCAAGTCCGCCCCCTATTGA
CGTCAATGACGGTAAATGGCCCGCCTGGCATTATGCCCAGTACATGACCTTACGGGACTTTCCTACTTGG
CAGTACATCTACGTATTAGTCATCGCTATTACCATGGTGATGCGGTTTTGGCAGTACACCAATGGGCGTG
GATAGCGGTTTGACTCACGGGGATTTCCAAGTCTCCACCCCATTGACGTCAATGGGAGTTTGTTTTGGCA
CCAAAATCAACGGGACTTTCCAAAATGTCGTAATAACCCCGCCCCGTTGACGCAAATGGGCGGTAGGCGT
GTACGGTGGGAGGTCTATATAAGCAGAGCTCGTTTAGTGAACCGTCAGATCCTCACTCTCTTCCGCATCG
CTGTCTGCGAGGGCCAGCTGTTGGGCTCGCGGTTGAGGACAAACTCTTCGCGGTCTTTCCAGTACTCTTG
GATCGGAAACCCGTCGGCCTCCGAACGGTACTCCGCCACCGAGGGACCTGAGCGAGTCCGCATCGACCGG
ATCGGAAAACCTCTCGAGAAAGGCGTCTAACCAGTCACAGTCGCAAGGTAGGCTGAGCACCGTGGCGGGC
GGCAGCGGGTGGCGGTCGGGGTTGTTTCTGGCGGAGGTGCTGCTGATGATGTAATTAAAGTAGGCGGTCT
TGAGACGGCGGATGGTCGAGGTGAGGTGTGGCAGGCTTGAGATCCAGCTGTTGGGGTGAGTACTCCCTCT
CAAAAGCGGGCATTACTTCTGCGCTAAGATTGTCAGTTTCCAAAAACGAGGAGGATTTGATATTCACCTG
GCCCGATCTGGCCATACACTTGAGTGACAATGACATCCACTTTGCCTTTCTCTCCACAGGTGTCCACTCC
CAGGTCCAAGTTTGCCACCATGGAGTTTCAGACCCAGGTACTCATGTCCCTGCTGCTCTGCATGTCTGGT
GCGGCCGCCGGCAACGGCGACGTGAACCAGTACAGCAGCGACTTCGGCAGAGCCCTGAACGACCTGATGA
TCGCCTTCAACGAGGCCAAGAAGATGTACGCCAAGTTCAGCGAGCAGATCACCTACACCATGTTCCACAC
CTACAAGAACAGCATCGACATCCTGAAGGCCGACGAGAAGAACGGCGGCCACAAGAACTACCTGGAAAAG
AAAGAGATCGAGCTGAAGTCCAAGACCGTCGAGTTCGACGTGATCTTCAGCAACATCGACCTGAACAACG
CCGCCGTGAAGAACGAGATCATCAAGCTGCTGAACGACATCAGCACCATCTCCACCGACATCAAGAGCAT
CGTGGACGAGATCTACTACAAGGCCCTGGGCACCATCGAGGGCGAGAACGCCGAGAACTTCGAGTACGAG
ATCAAGAAGAAGAAGGCCGAGCTGCTGCGGAACCTGCTGAATGACAACATCAAGCCCATCATGGGCTACC
TGACCGAGATCTACAACATGCACATCCCCATCATCAGCAACAAGGCCGAGTTCAACGATATCAAGAAGGC
CTTCGAGAAGCACGAGCTGGAAGCCAACGTGCTGATCTCCAAGATCCTGGAAAACAACCAGAACTTCGGC
ACCAACTTCAACGACATCCTCAACGAAGTGAACGGCGCCATCGAGGAATTCAACAAGGCCATCGACGTGA
TGAACAATGCCATCGGCGACCTGGGCATCGTGATCGACAGCGGCATCATCAGCTCCATCAAGAGCCACAT
CAGCACAATCGCCAAGATCAGCAAGGCCATCATCCCTGGCGCGCCGTCGACCTCCATCACGGCCTATAAG
AGTGAGGGGGAGTCAGCGGAGTTCTCCTTCCCACTCAACCTTGGAGAGGAAAGCCTGCAGGGAGAGTTGA
GATGGAAGGCAGAGAAGGCTCCTTCTTCCCAGTCCTGGATCACCTTCTCCCTAAAGAACCAAAAGGTGTC
TGTGCAGAAGTCTACTAGCAACCCCAAGTTCCAGCTGTCCGAAACGCTCCCACTCACCCTTCAGATACCC
CAGGTCTCCCTTCAGTTTGCTGGTTCTGGCAACCTGACCCTGACTCTGGACAGAGGGATACTGTATCAGG
AAGTGAACCTGGTGGTGATGAAAGTGACTCAGCCCGACAGCAACACTTTGACCTGTGAGGTGATGGGACC
CACCTCACCCAAGATGAGACTGATCTTGAAGCAGGAGAATCAGGAGGCCAGGGTCTCCAGGCAGGAGAAA
GTGATTCAAGTGCAGGCCCCTGAAGCAGGGGTGTGGCAATGTCTACTGAGTGAAGGTGAAGAGGTCAAGA
TGGACTCCAAGATCCAGGTTTTATCCAAAGGGTTGAATTCCGGCAGCCTGCACCACATCCTGGACGCCCA
GAAGATGCTGTGGAACCACAGGGACAGGAACCTGCCTCCTCTGGCCCCTCTGGGCCCCCACCACCATCAC
CACCATTGAGTCTAGACACGTGATTAATTAAGGATCCCCCGACCTCGACCTCTGGCTAATAAAGGAAATT
TATTTTCATTGCAATAGTGTGTTGGAATTTTTTGTGTCTCTCACTCGGAAGGACATATGGGAGGGCAAAT
CATTTGGTCGAGATCCCTCGGAGATCTCTAGCTAGAGGATCGATCCCCGCCCCGGACGAACTAAACCTGA
CTACGACATCTCTGCCCCTTCTTCGCGGGGCAGTGCATGTAATCCCTTCAGTTGGTTGGTACAACTTGCC
AACTGGGCCCTGTTCCACATGTGACACGGGGGGGGACCAAACACAAAGGGGTTCTCTGACTGTAGTTGAC
ATCCTTATAAATGGATGTGCACATTTGCCAACACTGAGTGGCTTTCATCCTGGAGCAGACTTTGCAGTCT
GTGGACTGCAACACAACATTGCCTTTATGTGTAACTCTTGGCTGAAGCTCTTACACCAATGCTGGGGGAC
ATGTACCTCCCAGGGGCCCAGGAAGACTACGGGAGGCTACACCAACGTCAATCAGAGGGGCCTGTGTAGC
TACCGATAAGCGGACCCTCAAGAGGGCATTAGCAATAGTGTTTATAAGGCCCCCTTGTTAACCCTAAACG
GGTAGCATATGCTTCCCGGGTAGTAGTATATACTATCCAGACTAACCCTAATTCAATAGCATATGTTACC
CAACGGGAAGCATATGCTATCGAATTAGGGTTAGTAAAAGGGTCCTAAGGAACAGCGATATCTCCCACCC
CATGAGCTGTCACGGTTTTATTTACATGGGGTCAGGATTCCACGAGGGTAGTGAACCATTTTAGTCACAA
GGGCAGTGGCTGAAGATCAAGGAGCGGGCAGTGAACTCTCCTGAATCTTCGCCTGCTTCTTCATTCTCCT
TCGTTTAGCTAATAGAATAACTGCTGAGTTGTGAACAGTAAGGTGTATGTGAGGTGCTCGAAAACAAGGT
TTCAGGTGACGCCCCCAGAATAAAATTTGGACGGGGGGTTCAGTGGTGGCATTGTGCTATGACACCAATA
TAACCCTCACAAACCCCTTGGGCAATAAATACTAGTGTAGGAATGAAACATTCTGAATATCTTTAACAAT
AGAAATCCATGGGGTGGGGACAAGCCGTAAAGACTGGATGTCCATCTCACACGAATTTATGGCTATGGGC
AACACATAATCCTAGTGCAATATGATACTGGGGTTATTAAGATGTGTCCCAGGCAGGGACCAAGACAGGT
GAACCATGTTGTTACACTCTATTTGTAACAAGGGGAAAGAGAGTGGACGCCGACAGCAGCGGACTCCACT
GGTTGTCTCTAACACCCCCGAAAATTAAACGGGGCTCCACGCCAATGGGGCCCATAAACAAAGACAAGTG
GCCACTCTTTTTTTTGAAATTGTGGAGTGGGGGCACGCGTCAGCCCCCACACGCCGCCCTGCGGTTTTGG
ACTGTAAAATAAGGGTGTAATAACTTGGCTGATTGTAACCCCGCTAACCACTGCGGTCAAACCACTTGCC
CACAAAACCACTAATGGCACCCCGGGGAATACCTGCATAAGTAGGTGGGCGGGCCAAGATAGGGGCGCGA
TTGCTGCGATCTGGAGGACAAATTACACACACTTGCGCCTGAGCGCCAAGCACAGGGTTGTTGGTCCTCA
TATTCACGAGGTCGCTGAGAGCACGGTGGGCTAATGTTGCCATGGGTAGCATATACTACCCAAATATCTG
GATAGCATATGCTATCCTAATCTATATCTGGGTAGCATAGGCTATCCTAATCTATATCTGGGTAGCATAT
GCTATCCTAATCTATATCTGGGTAGTATATGCTATCCTAATTTATATCTGGGTAGCATAGGCTATCCTAA
TCTATATCTGGGTAGCATATGCTATCCTAATCTATATCTGGGTAGTATATGCTATCCTAATCTGTATCCG
GGTAGCATATGCTATCCTAATAGAGATTAGGGTAGTATATGCTATCCTAATTTATATCTGGGTAGCATAT
ACTACCCAAATATCTGGATAGCATATGCTATCCTAATCTATATCTGGGTAGCATATGCTATCCTAATCTA
TATCTGGGTAGCATAGGCTATCCTAATCTATATCTGGGTAGCATATGCTATCCTAATCTATATCTGGGTA
GTATATGCTATCCTAATTTATATCTGGGTAGCATAGGCTATCCTAATCTATATCTGGGTAGCATATGCTA
TCCTAATCTATATCTGGGTAGTATATGCTATCCTAATCTGTATCCGGGTAGCATATGCTATCCTCATGAT
AAGCTGTCAAACATGAGAATTTTCTTGAAGACGAAAGGGCCTCGTGATACGCCTATTTTTATAGGTTAAT
GTCATGATAATAATGGTTTCTTAGACGTCAGGTGGCACTTTTCGGGGAAATGTGCGCGGAACCCCTATTT
GTTTATTTTTCTAAATACATTCAAATATGTATCCGCTCATGAGACAATAACCCTGATAAATGCTTCAATA
ATATTGAAAAAGGAAGAGTATGAGTATTCAACATTTCCGTGTCGCCCTTATTCCCTTTTTTGCGGCATTT
TGCCTTCCTGTTTTTGCTCACCCAGAAACGCTGGTGAAAGTAAAAGATGCTGAAGATCAGTTGGGTGCAC
GAGTGGGTTACATCGAACTGGATCTCAACAGCGGTAAGATCCTTGAGAGTTTTCGCCCCGAAGAACGTTT
TCCAATGATGAGCACTTTTAAAGTTCTGCTATGTGGCGCGGTATTATCCCGTGTTGACGCCGGGCAAGAG
CAACTCGGTCGCCGCATACACTATTCTCAGAATGACTTGGTTGAGTACTCACCAGTCACAGAAAAGCATC
TTACGGATGGCATGACAGTAAGAGAATTATGCAGTGCTGCCATAACCATGAGTGATAACACTGCGGCCAA
CTTACTTCTGACAACGATCGGAGGACCGAAGGAGCTAACCGCTTTTTTGCACAACATGGGGGATCATGTA
ACTCGCCTTGATCGTTGGGAACCGGAGCTGAATGAAGCCATACCAAACGACGAGCGTGACACCACGATGC
CTGCAGCAATGGCAACAACGTTGCGCAAACTATTAACTGGCGAACTACTTACTCTAGCTTCCCGGCAACA
ATTAATAGACTGGATGGAGGCGGATAAAGTTGCAGGACCACTTCTGCGCTCGGCCCTTCCGGCTGGCTGG
TTTATTGCTGATAAATCTGGAGCCGGTGAGCGTGGGTCTCGCGGTATCATTGCAGCACTGGGGCCAGATG
GTAAGCCCTCCCGTATCGTAGTTATCTACACGACGGGGAGTCAGGCAACTATGGATGAACGAAATAGACA
GATCGCTGAGATAGGTGCCTCACTGATTAAGCATTGGTAACTGTCAGACCAAGTTTACTCATATATACTT
TAGATTGATTTAAAACTTCATTTTTAATTTAAAAGGATCTAGGTGAAGATCCTTTTTGATAATCTCATGA
CCAAAATCCCTTAACGTGAGTTTTCGTTCCACTGAGCGTCAGACCCCGTAGAAAAGATCAAAGGATCTTC
TTGAGATCCTTTTTTTCTGCGCGTAATCTGCTGCTTGCAAACAAAAAAACCACCGCTACCAGCGGTGGTT
TGTTTGCCGGATCAAGAGCTACCAACTCTTTTTCCGAAGGTAACTGGCTTCAGCAGAGCGCAGATACCAA
ATACTGTTCTTCTAGTGTAGCCGTAGTTAGGCCACCACTTCAAGAACTCTGTAGCACCGCCTACATACCT
CGCTCTGCTAATCCTGTTACCAGTGGCTGCTGCCAGTGGCGATAAGTCGTGTCTTACCGGGTTGGACTCA
AGACGATAGTTACCGGATAAGGCGCAGCGGTCGGGCTGAACGGGGGGTTCGTGCACACAGCCCAGCTTGG
AGCGAACGACCTACACCGAACTGAGATACCTACAGCGTGAGCTATGAGAAAGCGCCACGCTTCCCGAAGG
GAGAAAGGCGGACAGGTATCCGGTAAGCGGCAGGGTCGGAACAGGAGAGCGCACGAGGGAGCTTCCAGGG
GGAAACGCCTGGTATCTTTATAGTCCTGTCGGGTTTCGCCACCTCTGACTTGAGCGTCGATTTTTGTGAT
GCTCGTCAGGGGGGCGGAGCCTATGGAAAAACGCCAGCAACGCGGCCTTTTTACGGTTCCTGGCCTTTTG
CTGGCCTTTTGCTCACATGTTCTTTCCTGCGTTATCCCCTGATTCTGTGGATAACCGTATTACCGCCTTT
GAGTGAGCTGATACCGCTCGCCGCAGCCGAACGACCGAGCGCAGCGAGTCAGTGAGCGAGGAAGCGGAAG
AGCGCCCAATACGCAAACCGCCTCTCCCCGCGCGTTGGCCGATTCATTAATGCAGCTGGCACGACAGGTT
TCCCGACTGGAAAGCGGGCAGTGAGCGCAACGCAATTAATGTGAGTTAGCTCACTCATTAGGCACCCCAG
GCTTTACACTTTATGCTTCCGGCTCGTATGTTGTGTGGAATTGTGAGCGGATAACAATTTCACACAGGAA
ACAGCTATGACCATGATTACGCCAAGCTCTAGCTAGAGGTCGACCAATTCTCATGTTTGACAGCTTATCA
TCGCAGATCCGGGCAACGTTGTTGCCATTGCTGCAGGCGCAGAACTGGTAGGTATGGAAGATCTATACAT
TGAATCAATATTGGCAATTAGCCATATTAGTCATTGGTTATATAGCATAAATCAATATTGGCTATTGGCC
ATTGCATACGTTGTATCTATATCATAATATGTACATTTATATTGGCTCATGTCCAATATGACCGC
Features (pLannotate 1.2.2; 18 found; start..end, strand, type, name):
      7..386     +  enhancer       CMV enhancer: human cytomegalovirus immediate early enhancer
    388..587     +  promoter       CMV promoter: human cytomegalovirus (CMV) immediate early promoter
    655..693     +  misc_feature   Ad SA (fragment): adenovirus major late transcript splice acceptor (Friedrich and Soriano, 1991)
    726..935     -  CDS            PTP (fragment): TERM_ADE02 - Experimental evidence at protein level: Swiss-Prot protein existence level 1. Protein covalently bound to the viral DNA that acts as a primer for viral genomic replication by DNA strand displacement. Assembles on the viral origin of replication in an initiation complex with viral polymerase, DBP, host NFIA and host POU2F1/OCT1. During initiation, the polymerase covalently couples the first dCTP with Ser- 580 of pTP. The terminal protein stimulates the template activity over 20 fold compared to protein-free templates. Neo-synthesized viral genomes are linked to two preterminal prot
    966..1055    +  intron         chimeric intron (fragment): chimera between introns from adenovirus and immunoglobulin heavy chain genes
   1074..1120    +  CDS            IgH signal sequence (fragment): signal sequence from the mouse immunoglobulin heavy chain variable region
   1998..2558    +  CDS            Cd4 (fragment): CD4_RAT - Experimental evidence at protein level: Swiss-Prot protein existence level 1. Integral membrane glycoprotein that plays an essential role in the immune response and serves multiple functions in responses against both external and internal offenses. In T-cells, functions primarily as a coreceptor for MHC class II molecule:peptide complex. The antigens presented by class II peptides are derived from extracellular proteins while class I peptides are derived from cytosolic proteins. Interacts simultaneously with the T-cell receptor (TCR) and the MHC class II presented by antigen presenti
   2718..2773    +  polyA_signal   β-globin poly(A) signal: rabbit β-globin polyadenylation signal (Gil and Proudfoot, 1987)
   3287..4968    -  rep_origin     oriP (fragment): Epstein-Barr virus oriP replication origin (Yates et al., 2000)
   5095..5199    +  promoter       AmpR promoter: bla
   5200..6060    +  CDS            AmpR: β-lactamase; bla; confers resistance to ampicillin, carbenicillin, and related antibiotics
   6231..6819    +  rep_origin     ori: high-copy-number ColE1/pMB1/pBR322/pUC origin of replication
   7002..7094    +  CDS            lacI (fragment): lac repressor; lacI; The lac repressor binds to the lac operator to inhibit transcription in E. coli. This inhibition can be relieved by adding lactose or isopropyl-β-D-thiogalactopyranoside (IPTG).
   7107..7128    +  protein_bind   CAP binding site: CAP binding activates transcription in the presence of cAMP. E. coli catabolite activator protein
   7143..7173    +  promoter       lac promoter: promoter for the E. coli lac operon
   7181..7197    +  protein_bind   lac operator: The lac repressor binds to the lac operator to inhibit transcription in E. coli. This inhibition can be relieved by adding lactose or isopropyl-β-D-thiogalactopyranoside (IPTG). lac repressor encoded by lacI
   7267..7283    +  promoter       tet promoter (fragment): E. coli promoter for tetracycline efflux protein gene
   7293..7318    -  CDS            bla(M) (fragment): β-lactamase lacking the signal sequence; bla(M); allows cytosolic expression of β-lactamase
