[The description below was written by a language model from this plasmid's Addgene catalogue record and pLannotate feature annotations shown in this document.]
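Description:
BMR1_02g04275-bio-His is a mammalian expression plasmid built on the pTT3 backbone for producing a soluble, secreted form of the Babesia microti protein BMR1_02g04275. It is propagated in E. coli as a high-copy plasmid through a ColE1/pUC-type origin and selected with ampicillin via the β-lactamase gene. The backbone also carries an Epstein-Barr virus oriP fragment, which can support episomal maintenance in cells that supply EBNA1. Short lac regulatory, tet promoter and bla fragments appear to be vector remnants.

Expression is driven by the CMV enhancer and immediate early promoter, followed by adenovirus-derived leader and splice sequences and a chimeric intron fragment that promote efficient processing of the transcript. A mouse immunoglobulin heavy chain signal sequence fragment directs the product into the secretory pathway. The synthetic ectodomain insert of about 815 bp sits between retained NotI and AscI sites. The feature table does not annotate it, but it corresponds to the gap between the signal sequence and the Cd4 segment. All potential N-linked glycosylation sequons were removed by replacing the serine or threonine with alanine, so the parasite protein is not inappropriately glycosylated by mammalian cells. The insert is fused at its C terminus to rat Cd4 domains 3 and 4, a biotinylation sequence and a 6xHis tag, with a rabbit β-globin polyadenylation signal ending the unit.

Cotransfection with BirA yields enzymatically monobiotinylated protein, which allows oriented capture on streptavidin, while the His tag permits purification. The plasmid belongs to a library of recombinant B. microti cell surface and secreted proteins made for diagnostics discovery and reverse vaccinology.
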