Addgene plasmid #108008: BMR1_02g04275-bio-His
Purpose: Expresses enzymatically monobiotinylated full-length BMR1_02g04275 ectodomain with no N-linked glycans upon cotransfection with BirA in mammalian cells. Contains a C-terminal rat Cd4 d3+4 tag.
Depositing lab: Gavin Wright. Depositing organization: Wellcome Sanger Institute. Publication: A library of recombinant Babesia microti cell surface and secreted proteins for diagnostics discovery and reverse vaccinology. Elton CM, Rodriguez M, Ben Mamoun C, Lobo CA, Wright GJ. Int J Parasitol. 2019 Feb;49(2):115-125. doi: 10.1016/j.ijpara.2018.10.003. Epub 2018 Oct 24. PubMed 30367868.
Backbone
  Vector backbone: pTT3
  Backbone manufacturer: Yves Durocher
  Backbone size w/o insert (bp): 6670
  Modifications to backbone: Addition of CD4, biotinylation sequence, 6xhis tags
  Vector type: Mammalian Expression
Growth in bacteria
  Bacterial resistance: Ampicillin, 100 μg/mL
  Growth temperature: 37°C
  Growth strain: DH5alpha
  Copy number: High Copy
Gene/Insert
  Gene/Insert name: BMR1_02g04275
  Species: B. microti
  Insert size (bp): 815
  Mutation: all potential N-linked glycosylation sites (N-X-S/T, where X is not proline) were systematically removed by substituting alanine for serine/threonine at these sites.
  Promoter: CMV
  Tag / fusion protein: ratCD4d3+4,biotinylation sequence, 6xHis (C terminal on backbone)
  Cloning method: Restriction Enzyme; 5′ cloning site NotI (not destroyed); 3′ cloning site AscI (not destroyed)
  Sequencing primers: 5′ CMV-F; 3′ EBVori-F (5'-CCACTCAGTGTTGGCAAATG-3')
Resource information
  A portion of this plasmid was derived from a plasmid made by: Made by gene synthesis. pTT3 was obtained from Yves Durocher, National Research Council of Canada
Terms and licenses: Academic/Nonprofit Terms; Industry Terms: Not Available to Industry
How to cite: BMR1_02g04275-bio-His was a gift from Gavin Wright (Addgene plasmid # 108008 ; http://n2t.net/addgene:108008 ; RRID:Addgene_108008)
